Addgene plasmid #187761: MAC_C_EPHA8
Purpose: MAC-tagged gene expression of human EPHA8
Depositing lab: Markku Varjosalo. Depositing organization: University of Helsinki, Institute of Biotechnology. Publication: Physical and functional interactome atlas of human receptor tyrosine kinases. Salokas K, Liu X, Ohman T, Chowdhury I, Gawriyski L, Keskitalo S, Varjosalo M. EMBO Rep. 2022 Apr 5:e54041. doi: 10.15252/embr.202154041. PubMed 35384245.
Backbone
  Vector backbone: MAC-tag-C
  Vector type: Mammalian Expression
Growth in bacteria
  Bacterial resistance: Ampicillin, 100 μg/mL
  Growth temperature: 37°C
  Growth strain: DH5alpha
  Copy number: High Copy
Gene/Insert
  Gene/Insert name: EPHA8
  Species: H. sapiens (human)
  Entrez Gene: EPHA8 (a.k.a. EEK, EK3, HEK3)
  Cloning method: Gateway Cloning
Terms and licenses: Academic/Nonprofit Terms; Industry Terms: Not Available to Industry
How to cite: MAC_C_EPHA8 was a gift from Markku Varjosalo (Addgene plasmid # 187761 ; http://n2t.net/addgene:187761 ; RRID:Addgene_187761)
