[The description below was written by a language model from this plasmid's Addgene catalogue record and pLannotate feature annotations shown in this document.]
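Description:
MAC_C_EPHA8 is a mammalian expression plasmid of about 9.4 kb that places the human receptor tyrosine kinase EPHA8 (also known as EEK or HEK3) in the MAC-tag-C backbone, so that the tag sits at the C-terminus of the receptor. The EPHA8 coding sequence was introduced by Gateway cloning and is flanked by attB1 and attB2 sites. Downstream of attB2 lies a coding region annotated as E. coli BirA biotin ligase, which fits the biotin-ligase component of a tag used for proximity labelling. The annotation does not resolve other tag components or any mutation in the ligase. Transcription is driven by the CMV immediate-early enhancer and promoter. Short tet operator–like fragments follow directly after the promoter, which suggests a tetracycline-regulatable CMV promoter that would be repressed in cells expressing the Tet repressor. The transcript ends at the bovine growth hormone polyadenylation signal.

An FRT site sits immediately upstream of a hygromycin resistance gene that has an SV40 polyadenylation signal but no complete promoter of its own. This arrangement is typical of FLP-mediated integration: recombination into a genomic FRT landing site supplies a promoter, and hygromycin then selects single-copy isogenic stable cell lines. In bacteria the plasmid is maintained by a high-copy ColE1/pUC-type origin and selected with ampicillin through β-lactamase. Fragments of f1 ori, the lac promoter/operator and ble are backbone remnants.

The recorded purpose is MAC-tagged expression of human EPHA8. The associated work is an interactome atlas of human receptor tyrosine kinases, pointing to use in mapping the receptor's physical and proximal protein interaction partners.
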