Features (pLannotate 1.2.2; 24 found; start..end, strand, type, name):
    140..519     +  enhancer       CMV enhancer: human cytomegalovirus immediate early enhancer
    520..723     +  promoter       CMV promoter: human cytomegalovirus (CMV) immediate early promoter
    725..744     +  promoter       PLtetO-1 promoter (fragment): modified phage lambda PL promoter with tet operator sites (Lutz and Bujard, 1997)
    746..765     +  promoter       PLtetO-1 promoter (fragment): modified phage lambda PL promoter with tet operator sites (Lutz and Bujard, 1997)
    773..806     +  promoter       TRE3GV promoter (fragment): 3rd-generation Tet-responsive promoter that can be activated by binding of Tet-On® 3G, optimized for retroviral and lentiviral vectors
    942..962     +  protein_bind   attB1: mutant version of attB; core recombination site for the Gateway® BP reaction BP Clonase™
    983..3997    +  CDS            EPHA8: EPHA8_HUMAN - Also known as EEK, HEK3, KIAA1459. Experimental evidence at protein level: Swiss-Prot protein existence level 1. Receptor tyrosine kinase which binds promiscuously GPI- anchored ephrin-A family ligands residing on adjacent cells, leading to contact-dependent bidirectional signaling into neighboring cells. The signaling pathway downstream of the receptor is referred to as forward signaling while the signaling pathway downstream of the ephrin ligand is referred to as reverse signaling. The GPI-anchored ephrin-A EFNA2, EFNA3, and EFNA5 are able to activate EPHA8 through phosphorylat
   4014..4034    -  protein_bind   attB2: mutant version of attB; core recombination site for the Gateway® BP reaction BP Clonase™
   4223..5182    +  CDS            birA: BIRA_ECOLI - Also known as bioR, dhbB. Experimental evidence at protein level: Swiss-Prot protein existence level 1. Acts both as a biotin--[acetyl-CoA-carboxylase] ligase and a biotin-operon repressor. In the presence of ATP, BirA activates biotin to form the BirA-biotinyl-5'-adenylate (BirA-bio-5'-AMP or holoBirA) complex. HoloBirA can either transfer the biotinyl moiety to the biotin carboxyl carrier protein (BCCP) subunit of acetyl-CoA carboxylase, or bind to the biotin operator site and inhibit transcription of the operon. From Escherichia coli (strain K12).
   5232..5456    +  polyA_signal   bGH poly(A) signal: bovine growth hormone polyadenylation signal
   5460..5481    +  promoter       SV40 promoter (fragment): SV40 enhancer and early promoter
   5502..5735    +  rep_origin     f1 ori (fragment) (sequence partly withheld): f1 bacteriophage origin of replication; arrow indicates direction of (+) strand synthesis
   5740..5787    +  protein_bind   FRT: FLP-mediated recombination occurs in the 8-bp core sequence TCTAGAAA (Turan and Bode, 2011). FLP recombinase from the Saccharomyces cerevisiae 2μ plasmid
   5795..6817    +  CDS            HygR: aminoglycoside phosphotransferase from E. coli; aph(4)-Ia; confers resistance to hygromycin
   6827..6952    +  CDS            ble (fragment): BLE_KLEPN - Experimental evidence at protein level: Swiss-Prot protein existence level 1. Binding protein with a strong affinity to the bleomycin family of antibiotics. Binds to CL990; an antimitotic-antibiotic compound. From Klebsiella pneumoniae.
   6947..7068    +  polyA_signal   SV40 poly(A) signal: SV40 polyadenylation signal
   7141..7157    -  protein_bind   lac operator: The lac repressor binds to the lac operator to inhibit transcription in E. coli. This inhibition can be relieved by adding lactose or isopropyl-β-D-thiogalactopyranoside (IPTG). lac repressor encoded by lacI
   7165..7195    -  promoter       lac promoter: promoter for the E. coli lac operon
   7210..7231    -  protein_bind   CAP binding site: CAP binding activates transcription in the presence of cAMP. E. coli catabolite activator protein
   7244..7336    -  CDS            lacI (fragment): lac repressor; lacI; The lac repressor binds to the lac operator to inhibit transcription in E. coli. This inhibition can be relieved by adding lactose or isopropyl-β-D-thiogalactopyranoside (IPTG).
   7519..8107    -  rep_origin     ori: high-copy-number ColE1/pMB1/pBR322/pUC origin of replication
   8278..9138    -  CDS            AmpR: β-lactamase; bla; confers resistance to ampicillin, carbenicillin, and related antibiotics
   9139..9243    -  promoter       AmpR promoter: bla
   9302..9354    -  misc_feature   bom (fragment): basis of mobility region from pBR322
>Addgene plasmid #187761 | MAC_C_EPHA8 | addgene full sequence | sequence record 372575 | Addgene NGS Result
GTGTTGGAGGTCGCTGAGTAGTGCGCGAGCAAAATTTAAGCTACAACAAGGCAAGGCTTGACCGACAATT
GCATGAAGAATCTGCTTAGGGTTAGGCGTTTTGCGCTGCTTCGCGATGTACGGGCCAGATATACGCGTTG
ACATTGATTATTGACTAGTTATTAATAGTAATCAATTACGGGGTCATTAGTTCATAGCCCATATATGGAG
TTCCGCGTTACATAACTTACGGTAAATGGCCCGCCTGGCTGACCGCCCAACGACCCCCGCCCATTGACGT
CAATAATGACGTATGTTCCCATAGTAACGCCAATAGGGACTTTCCATTGACGTCAATGGGTGGAGTATTT
ACGGTAAACTGCCCACTTGGCAGTACATCAAGTGTATCATATGCCAAGTACGCCCCCTATTGACGTCAAT
GACGGTAAATGGCCCGCCTGGCATTATGCCCAGTACATGACCTTATGGGACTTTCCTACTTGGCAGTACA
TCTACGTATTAGTCATCGCTATTACCATGGTGATGCGGTTTTGGCAGTACATCAATGGGCGTGGATAGCG
GTTTGACTCACGGGGATTTCCAAGTCTCCACCCCATTGACGTCAATGGGAGTTTGTTTTGGCACCAAAAT
CAACGGGACTTTCCAAAATGTCGTAACAACTCCGCCCCATTGACGCAAATGGGCGGTAGGCGTGTACGGT
GGGAGGTCTATATAAGCAGAGCTCTCCCTATCAGTGATAGAGATCTCCCTATCAGTGATAGAGATCGTCG
ACGAGCTCGTTTAGTGAACCGTCAGATCGCCTGGAGACGCCATCCACGCTGTTTTGACCTCCATAGAAGA
CACCGGGACCGATCCAGCCTCCGGACTCTAGCGTTTAAACTTAAGCTTGGTACCGAGCTCGGATCCACTA
GTCCAGTGTGGTGGAATTCTGCAGATATCAACAAGTTTGTACAAAAAAGCAGAAGGGCCGTCAAGGCCCA
CCATGGCCCCCGCCCGGGGCCGCCTGCCCCCTGCGCTCTGGGTCGTCACGGCCGCGGCGGCGGCGGCCAC
CTGCGTGTCCGCGGCGCGCGGCGAAGTGAATTTGCTGGACACGTCGACCATCCACGGGGACTGGGGCTGG
CTCACGTATCCGGCTCATGGGTGGGACTCCATCAACGAGGTGGACGAGTCCTTCCAGCCCATCCACACGT
ACCAGGTTTGCAACGTCATGAGCCCCAACCAGAACAACTGGCTGCGCACGAGCTGGGTCCCCCGAGACGG
CGCCCGGCGCGTCTATGCTGAGATCAAGTTTACCCTGCGCGACTGCAACAGCATGCCTGGTGTGCTGGGC
ACCTGCAAGGAGACCTTCAACCTCTACTACCTGGAGTCGGACCGCGACCTGGGGGCCAGCACACAAGAAA
GCCAGTTCCTCAAAATCGACACCATTGCGGCCGACGAGAGCTTCACAGGTGCCGACCTTGGTGTGCGGCG
TCTCAAGCTCAACACGGAGGTGCGCAGTGTGGGTCCCCTCAGCAAGCGCGGCTTCTACCTGGCCTTCCAG
GACATAGGTGCCTGCCTGGCCATCCTCTCTCTCCGCATCTACTATAAGAAGTGCCCTGCCATGGTGCGCA
ATCTGGCTGCCTTCTCGGAGGCAGTGACGGGGGCCGACTCGTCCTCACTGGTGGAGGTGAGGGGCCAGTG
CGTGCGGCACTCAGAGGAGCGGGACACACCCAAGATGTACTGCAGCGCGGAGGGCGAGTGGCTCGTGCCC
ATCGGCAAATGCGTGTGCAGTGCCGGCTACGAGGAGCGGCGGGATGCCTGTGTGGCCTGTGAGCTGGGCT
TCTACAAGTCAGCCCCTGGGGACCAGCTGTGTGCCCGCTGCCCTCCCCACAGCCACTCCGCAGCTCCAGC
CGCCCAAGCCTGCCACTGTGACCTCAGCTACTACCGTGCAGCCCTGGACCCGCCGTCCTCAGCCTGCACC
CGGCCACCCTCGGCACCAGTGAACCTGATCTCCAGTGTGAATGGGACATCAGTGACTCTGGAGTGGGCCC
CTCCCCTGGACCCAGGTGGCCGCAGTGACATCACCTACAATGCCGTGTGCCGCCGCTGCCCCTGGGCACT
GAGCCGCTGCGAGGCATGTGGGAGCGGCACCCGCTTTGTGCCCCAGCAGACAAGCCTGGTGCAGGCCAGC
CTGCTGGTGGCCAACCTGCTGGCCCACATGAACTACTCCTTCTGGATCGAGGCCGTCAATGGCGTGTCCG
ACCTGAGCCCCGAGCCCCGCCGGGCCGCTGTGGTCAACATCACCACGAACCAGGCAGCCCCGTCCCAGGT
GGTGGTGATCCGTCAAGAGCGGGCGGGGCAGACCAGCGTCTCGCTGCTGTGGCAGGAGCCCGAGCAGCCG
AACGGCATCATCCTGGAGTATGAGATCAAGTACTACGAGAAGGACAAGGAGATGCAGAGCTACTCCACCC
TCAAGGCCGTCACCACCAGAGCCACCGTCTCCGGCCTCAAGCCGGGCACCCGCTACGTGTTCCAGGTCCG
AGCCCGCACCTCAGCAGGCTGTGGCCGCTTCAGCCAGGCCATGGAGGTGGAGACCGGGAAACCCCGGCCC
CGCTATGACACCAGGACCATTGTCTGGATCTGCCTGACGCTCATCACGGGCCTGGTGGTGCTTCTGCTCC
TGCTCATCTGCAAGAAGAGGCACTGTGGCTACAGCAAGGCCTTCCAGGACTCGGACGAGGAGAAGATGCA
CTATCAGAATGGACAGGCACCCCCACCTGTCTTCCTGCCTCTGCATCACCCCCCGGGAAAGCTCCCAGAG
CCCCAGTTCTATGCGGAACCCCACACCTACGAGGAGCCAGGCCGGGCGGGCCGCAGTTTCACTCGGGAGA
TCGAGGCCTCTAGGATCCACATCGAGAAAATCATCGGCTCTGGAGACTCCGGGGAAGTCTGCTACGGGAG
GCTGCGGGTGCCAGGGCAGCGGGATGTGCCCGTGGCCATCAAGGCCCTCAAAGCCGGCTACACGGAGAGA
CAGAGGCGGGACTTCCTGAGCGAGGCGTCCATCATGGGGCAATTCGACCATCCCAACATCATCCGCCTCG
AGGGTGTCGTCACCCGTGGCCGCCTGGCAATGATTGTGACTGAGTACATGGAGAACGGCTCTCTGGACAC
CTTCCTGAGGACCCACGACGGGCAGTTCACCATCATGCAGCTGGTGGGCATGCTGAGAGGAGTGGGTGCC
GGCATGCGCTACCTCTCAGACCTGGGCTATGTCCACCGAGACCTGGCCGCCCGCAACGTCCTGGTTGACA
GCAACCTGGTCTGCAAGGTGTCTGACTTCGGGCTCTCACGGGTGCTGGAGGACGACCCGGATGCTGCCTA
CACCACCACGGGCGGGAAGATCCCCATCCGCTGGACGGCCCCAGAGGCCATCGCCTTCCGCACCTTCTCC
TCGGCCAGCGACGTGTGGAGCTTCGGCGTGGTCATGTGGGAGGTGCTGGCCTATGGGGAGCGGCCCTACT
GGAACATGACCAACCGGGATGTCATCAGCTCTGTGGAGGAGGGGTACCGCCTGCCCGCACCCATGGGCTG
CCCCCACGCCCTGCACCAGCTCATGCTCGACTGTTGGCACAAGGACCGGGCGCAGCGGCCTCGCTTCTCC
CAGATTGTCAGTGTCCTCGATGCGCTCATCCGCAGCCCTGAGAGTCTCAGGGCCACCGCCACAGTCAGCA
GGTGCCCACCCCCTGCCTTCGTCCGGAGCTGCTTTGACCTCCGAGGGGGCAGCGGTGGCGGTGGGGGCCT
CACCGTGGGGGACTGGCTGGACTCCATCCGCATGGGCCGGTACCGAGACCACTTCGCTGCGGGCGGATAC
TCCTCTCTGGGCATGGTGCTACGCATGAACGCCCAGGACGTGCGCGCCCTGGGCATCACCCTCATGGGCC
ACCAGAAGAAGATCCTGGGCAGCATTCAGACCATGCGGGCCCAGCTGACCAGCACCCAGGGGCCCCGCCG
GCACCTCTCAGGCCTCATGGGCCCAGCTTTCTTGTACAAAGTGGTTGATATCAAGGCCGCCGACATCACC
AGCCTGTACAAGAAAGTGGGGTGGAGCCATCCCCAGTTCGAGAAGGGCGGAGGATCTGGCGGCGGAAGCG
GCGGAGGAAGCTGGTCCCACCCTCAGTTTGAGAAAGGCACCGAGCTGGGCAGCACCATGGCCAGCTACCC
CTACGACGTGCCCGACTACGCCAAGGACAACACCGTGCCCCTGAAGCTGATCGCCCTGCTGGCCAACGGC
GAGTTCCACTCTGGCGAGCAGCTGGGCGAGACACTGGGCATGAGCAGAGCCGCCATCAACAAGCACATCC
AGACCCTGCGGGACTGGGGCGTGGACGTGTTCACAGTGCCCGGCAAGGGCTACAGCCTGCCCGAGCCCAT
CCAGCTGCTGAACGCCAAGCAGATCCTGGGCCAGCTGGATGGCGGATCTGTGGCCGTGCTGCCCGTGATC
GACAGCACCAACCAGTATCTGCTCGACCGGATCGGCGAGCTGAAGTCCGGCGACGCCTGTATCGCCGAGT
ACCAGCAGGCCGGCAGAGGCGGCAGGGGCAGAAAGTGGTTCAGCCCCTTCGGCGCCAACCTGTACCTGAG
CATGTTCTGGAGACTGGAACAGGGCCCAGCCGCCGCTATTGGCCTGAGCCTGGTCATCGGCATCGTGATG
GCCGAGGTGCTGCGGAAGCTGGGCGCCGACAAAGTGCGCGTGAAGTGGCCCAACGACCTGTATCTGCAGG
ACCGGAAGCTGGCCGGCATCCTGGTGGAACTGACCGGCAAAACAGGCGACGCCGCCCAGATCGTGATCGG
CGCTGGCATCAACATGGCCATGCGGCGGGTGGAAGAGAGCGTGGTCAACCAGGGCTGGATCACCCTGCAG
GAAGCCGGCATCAACCTGGACCGGAACACCCTGGCCGCCATGCTGATCAGAGAGCTGAGAGCCGCCCTGG
AACTGTTCGAGCAGGAAGGCCTGGCCCCCTACCTGAGCAGATGGGAGAAGCTGGACAACTTCATCAACCG
GCCCGTGAAACTGATCATCGGCGACAAAGAGATCTTCGGCATCAGCCGGGGCATCGACAAGCAGGGGGCC
CTGCTCCTGGAACAGGACGGCATCATCAAGCCCTGGATGGGCGGCGAGATCAGCCTGCGGAGCGCCGAGA
AGTGATGACTCGAGTCTAGAGGGCCCGTTTAAACCCGCTGATCAGCCTCGACTGTGCCTTCTAGTTGCCA
GCCATCTGTTGTTTGCCCCTCCCCCGTGCCTTCCTTGACCCTGGAAGGTGCCACTCCCACTGTCCTTTCC
TAATAAAATGAGGAAATTGCATCGCATTGTCTGAGTAGGTGTCATTCTATTCTGGGGGGTGGGGTGGGGC
AGGACAGCAAGGGGGAGGATTGGGAAGACAATAGCAGGCATGCTGGGGATGCGGTGGGCTCTATGGCTTC
TGAGGCGGAAAGAACCAGCTGGGGCTCTAGGGGGTATCCCC
[124 nt withheld, positions 5502-5625]
C
[91 nt withheld, positions 5627-5717]
AGGGTGATGGTTCACGTACCTAGAAGTTCCTATTCCGAAGTTCCTATTCTCTAGAAAGTATAGGAACTTC
CTTGGCCAAAAAGCCTGAACTCACCGCGACGTCTGTCGAGAAGTTTCTGATCGAAAAGTTCGACAGCGTC
TCCGACCTGATGCAGCTCTCGGAGGGCGAAGAATCTCGTGCTTTCAGCTTCGATGTAGGAGGGCGTGGAT
ATGTCCTGCGGGTAAATAGCTGCGCCGATGGTTTCTACAAAGATCGTTATGTTTATCGGCACTTTGCATC
GGCCGCGCTCCCGATTCCGGAAGTGCTTGACATTGGGGAATTCAGCGAGAGCCTGACCTATTGCATCTCC
CGCCGTGCACAGGGTGTCACGTTGCAAGACCTGCCTGAAACCGAACTGCCCGCTGTTCTGCAGCCGGTCG
CGGAGGCCATGGATGCGATCGCTGCGGCCGATCTTAGCCAGACGAGCGGGTTCGGCCCATTCGGACCGCA
AGGAATCGGTCAATACACTACATGGCGTGATTTCATATGCGCGATTGCTGATCCCCATGTGTATCACTGG
CAAACTGTGATGGACGACACCGTCAGTGCGTCCGTCGCGCAGGCTCTCGATGAGCTGATGCTTTGGGCCG
AGGACTGCCCCGAAGTCCGGCACCTCGTGCACGCGGATTTCGGCTCCAACAATGTCCTGACGGACAATGG
CCGCATAACAGCGGTCATTGACTGGAGCGAGGCGATGTTCGGGGATTCCCAATACGAGGTCGCCAACATC
TTCTTCTGGAGGCCGTGGTTGGCTTGTATGGAGCAGCAGACGCGCTACTTCGAGCGGAGGCATCCGGAGC
TTGCAGGATCGCCGCGGCTCCGGGCGTATATGCTCCGCATTGGTCTTGACCAACTCTATCAGAGCTTGGT
TGACGGCAATTTCGATGATGCAGCTTGGGCGCAGGGTCGATGCGACGCAATCGTCCGATCCGGAGCCGGG
ACTGTCGGGCGTACACAAATCGCCCGCAGAAGCGCGGCCGTCTGGACCGATGGCTGTGTAGAAGTACTCG
CCGATAGTGGAAACCGACGCCCCAGCACTCGTCCGAGGGCAAAGGAATAGCACGTACTACGAGATTTCGA
TTCCACCGCCGCCTTCTATGAAAGGTTGGGCTTCGGAATCGTTTTCCGGGACGCCGGCTGGATGATCCTC
CAGCGCGGGGATCTCATGCTGGAGTTCTTCGCCCACCCCAACTTGTTTATTGCAGCTTATAATGGTTACA
AATAAAGCAATAGCATCACAAATTTCACAAATAAAGCATTTTTTTCACTGCATTCTAGTTGTGGTTTGTC
CAAACTCATCAATGTATCTTATCATGTCTGTATACCGTCGACCTCTAGCTAGAGCTTGGCGTAATCATGG
TCATAGCTGTTTCCTGTGTGAAATTGTTATCCGCTCACAATTCCACACAACATACGAGCCGGAAGCATAA
AGTGTAAAGCCTGGGGTGCCTAATGAGTGAGCTAACTCACATTAATTGCGTTGCGCTCACTGCCCGCTTT
CCAGTCGGGAAACCTGTCGTGCCAGCTGCATTAATGAATCGGCCAACGCGCGGGGAGAGGCGGTTTGCGT
ATTGGGCGCTCTTCCGCTTCCTCGCTCACTGACTCGCTGCGCTCGGTCGTTCGGCTGCGGCGAGCGGTAT
CAGCTCACTCAAAGGCGGTAATACGGTTATCCACAGAATCAGGGGATAACGCAGGAAAGAACATGTGAGC
AAAAGGCCAGCAAAAGGCCAGGAACCGTAAAAAGGCCGCGTTGCTGGCGTTTTTCCATAGGCTCCGCCCC
CCTGACGAGCATCACAAAAATCGACGCTCAAGTCAGAGGTGGCGAAACCCGACAGGACTATAAAGATACC
AGGCGTTTCCCCCTGGAAGCTCCCTCGTGCGCTCTCCTGTTCCGACCCTGCCGCTTACCGGATACCTGTC
CGCCTTTCTCCCTTCGGGAAGCGTGGCGCTTTCTCATAGCTCACGCTGTAGGTATCTCAGTTCGGTGTAG
GTCGTTCGCTCCAAGCTGGGCTGTGTGCACGAACCCCCCGTTCAGCCCGACCGCTGCGCCTTATCCGGTA
ACTATCGTCTTGAGTCCAACCCGGTAAGACACGACTTATCGCCACTGGCAGCAGCCACTGGTAACAGGAT
TAGCAGAGCGAGGTATGTAGGCGGTGCTACAGAGTTCTTGAAGTGGTGGCCTAACTACGGCTACACTAGA
AGAACAGTATTTGGTATCTGCGCTCTGCTGAAGCCAGTTACCTTCGGAAAAAGAGTTGGTAGCTCTTGAT
CCGGCAAACAAACCACCGCTGGTAGCGGTGGTTTTTTTGTTTGCAAGCAGCAGATTACGCGCAGAAAAAA
AGGATCTCAAGAAGATCCTTTGATCTTTTCTACGGGGTCTGACGCTCAGTGGAACGAAAACTCACGTTAA
GGGATTTTGGTCATGAGATTATCAAAAAGGATCTTCACCTAGATCCTTTTAAATTAAAAATGAAGTTTTA
AATCAATCTAAAGTATATATGAGTAAACTTGGTCTGACAGTTACCAATGCTTAATCAGTGAGGCACCTAT
CTCAGCGATCTGTCTATTTCGTTCATCCATAGTTGCCTGACTCCCCGTCGTGTAGATAACTACGATACGG
GAGGGCTTACCATCTGGCCCCAGTGCTGCAATGATACCGCGAGACCCACGCTCACCGGCTCCAGATTTAT
CAGCAATAAACCAGCCAGCCGGAAGGGCCGAGCGCAGAAGTGGTCCTGCAACTTTATCCGCCTCCATCCA
GTCTATTAATTGTTGCCGGGAAGCTAGAGTAAGTAGTTCGCCAGTTAATAGTTTGCGCAACGTTGTTGCC
ATTGCTACAGGCATCGTGGTGTCACGCTCGTCGTTTGGTATGGCTTCATTCAGCTCCGGTTCCCAACGAT
CAAGGCGAGTTACATGATCCCCCATGTTGTGCAAAAAAGCGGTTAGCTCCTTCGGTCCTCCGATCGTTGT
CAGAAGTAAGTTGGCCGCAGTGTTATCACTCATGGTTATGGCAGCACTGCATAATTCTCTTACTGTCATG
CCATCCGTAAGATGCTTTTCTGTGACTGGTGAGTACTCAACCAAGTCATTCTGAGAATAGTGTATGCGGC
GACCGAGTTGCTCTTGCCCGGCGTCAATACGGGATAATACCGCGCCACATAGCAGAACTTTAAAAGTGCT
CATCATTGGAAAACGTTCTTCGGGGCGAAAACTCTCAAGGATCTTACCGCTGTTGAGATCCAGTTCGATG
TAACCCACTCGTGCACCCAACTGATCTTCAGCATCTTTTACTTTCACCAGCGTTTCTGGGTGAGCAAAAA
CAGGAAGGCAAAATGCCGCAAAAAAGGGAATAAGGGCGACACGGAAATGTTGAATACTCATACTCTTCCT
TTTTCAATATTATTGAAGCATTTATCAGGGTTATTGTCTCATGAGCGGATACATATTTGAATGTATTTAG
AAAAATAAACAAATAGGGGTTCCGCGCACATTTCCCCGAAAAGTGCCACCTGACGTCGACGGATCGGGAG
ATCTCCCGATCCCCTATGGTGCACTCTCAGTACAATCTGCTCTGATGCCGCATAGTTAAGCCAGTATCTG
CTCCCTGCTTGT
